Addgene plasmid #211227: pBiT3.1-N_RAE1:1-368
Purpose: Mammalian expression of full-length human RAE1. N-terminal HiBiT tag.
Depositing lab: Cheryl Arrowsmith. Publication: A Target Class Ligandability Evaluation of WD40 Repeat-Containing Proteins. Ackloo S, Li F, Szewczyk M, Seitova A, Loppnau P, Zeng H, Xu J, Ahmad S, Arnautova YA, Baghaie AJ, Beldar S, Bolotokova A, Centrella PA, Chau I, Clark MA, Cuozzo JW, Dehghani-Tafti S, Disch JS, Dong A, Dumas A, Feng JA, Ghiabi P, Gibson E, Gilmer J, Goldman B, Green SR, Guie MA, Guilinger JP, Harms N, Herasymenko O, Houliston S, Hutchinson A, Kearnes S, Keefe AD, Kimani SW, Kramer T, Kutera M, Kwak HA, Lento C, Li Y, Liu J, Loup J, Machado RAC, Mulhern CJ, Perveen S, Righetto GL, Riley P, Shrestha S, Sigel EA, Silva M, Sintchak MD, Slakman BL, Taylor RD, Thompson J, Torng W, Underkoffler C, von Rechenberg M, Walsh RT, Watson I, Wilson DJ, Wolf E, Yadav M, Yazdi AK, Zhang J, Zhang Y, Santhakumar V, Edwards AM, Barsyte-Lovejoy D, Schapira M, Brown PJ, Halabelian L, Arrowsmith CH. J Med Chem. 2025 Jan 23;68(2):1092-1112. doi: 10.1021/acs.jmedchem.4c02010. Epub 2024 Nov 4. PubMed 39495097.
Backbone
  Vector backbone: pBiT3.1-N
  Backbone manufacturer: Promega
  Vector type: Mammalian Expression
  Selectable markers: Neomycin (select with G418)
Growth in bacteria
  Bacterial resistance: Kanamycin, 50 μg/mL
  Growth temperature: 37°C
  Growth strain: DH5alpha
  Copy number: High Copy
Gene/Insert
  Gene/Insert name: RAE1:M1-K368
  Species: H. sapiens (human)
  Insert size (bp): 1104
  Mutation: wild type
  Entrez Gene: RAE1 (a.k.a. Gle2, MIG14, MRNP41, Mnrp41, dJ481F12.3, dJ800J21.1)
  Promoter: CMV
  Tag / fusion protein: MVSGWRLFKKISGSSGGSSG (N terminal on insert)
  Cloning method: Ligation Independent Cloning
  Sequencing primers: 5′ T7; 3′ TTGCTCAGCGGTGGCAGCAG
Resource information
  A portion of this plasmid was derived from a plasmid made by: Mammalian Gene Collection (BC103754.1)
Terms and licenses: Academic/Nonprofit Terms; Industry Terms: Not Available to Industry
Depositor comments: 5' Cloning Site: Xho1 (not destroyed), 3' Cloning Site: Xba1 (not destroyed).
How to cite: pBiT3.1-N_RAE1:1-368 was a gift from Cheryl Arrowsmith (Addgene plasmid # 211227 ; http://n2t.net/addgene:211227 ; RRID:Addgene_211227)
