[The description below was written by a language model from this plasmid's Addgene catalogue record and pLannotate feature annotations shown in this document.]
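Description:
pBiT3.1-N_RAE1:1-368 is a mammalian expression plasmid built on the Promega pBiT3.1-N backbone, carrying full-length wild-type human RAE1 (residues M1 to K368, a 1,104 bp insert derived from a Mammalian Gene Collection clone). The coding sequence was inserted by ligation-independent cloning between XhoI and XbaI sites, both of which are retained. It is fused at its N terminus to the short HiBiT peptide followed by a flexible glycine/serine linker. Transcription is driven by the CMV immediate early enhancer and promoter, followed by a chimeric β-globin/immunoglobulin intron that generally improves mRNA processing and expression. An SV40 polyadenylation signal lies downstream of the insert. A T7 promoter sits just upstream of the open reading frame and serves as a sequencing primer site.

The 5.4 kb plasmid replicates in E. coli at high copy from a ColE1/pUC-type origin and is selected with kanamycin through the neo (nptII) gene, which the feature table shows under the bacterial EM7 promoter next to a single loxP site. The catalogue lists neomycin/G418 as the mammalian selectable marker. However, the annotated sequence also contains a separate SV40 promoter-driven blasticidin S deaminase cassette with a synthetic poly(A) signal, which the catalogue entry does not mention.

HiBiT is a small peptide that complements the LgBiT fragment to reconstitute NanoLuc luciferase, so tagged RAE1 can be quantified by luminescence in cells or lysates. The plasmid was deposited with a study evaluating the ligandability of WD40 repeat-containing proteins, which suggests use in cellular assays of RAE1 abundance or ligand engagement, though the record does not name a specific assay.
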