Features (pLannotate 1.2.2; 17 found; start..end, strand, type, name):
     24..105     -  polyA_signal   SV40 poly(A) signal: SV40 polyadenylation signal
    128..211     -  CDS            large T antigen (fragment): large T antigen from SV40 (simian virus 40)
    276..641     +  enhancer       CMV enhancer: human cytomegalovirus immediate early enhancer
    643..842     +  promoter       CMV promoter: human cytomegalovirus (CMV) immediate early promoter
    981..1113    +  intron         chimeric intron: chimera between introns from human β-globin and immunoglobulin heavy chain genes
   1157..1175    +  promoter       T7 promoter: promoter for bacteriophage T7 RNA polymerase
   1250..2353    +  CDS            RAE1: RAE1L_HUMAN - Also known as MRNP41. Experimental evidence at protein level: Swiss-Prot protein existence level 1. Plays a role in mitotic bipolar spindle formation (PubMed:17172455). Binds mRNA. May function in nucleocytoplasmic transport and in directly or indirectly attaching cytoplasmic mRNPs to the cytoskeleton. From Homo sapiens (Human).
   2384..2402    +  misc_feature   MCS (fragment): pUC18/19 multiple cloning site
   2451..2572    -  polyA_signal   SV40 poly(A) signal: SV40 polyadenylation signal
   2595..2663    -  CDS            large T antigen (fragment): large T antigen from SV40 (simian virus 40)
   2687..2720    +  protein_bind   loxP: Cre-mediated recombination occurs in the 8-bp core sequence (GCATACAT). Cre recombinase
   2730..2777    +  promoter       EM7 promoter: synthetic bacterial promoter&nbsp
   2809..3600    +  CDS            neo: KKA2_KLEPN - Also known as kan, nptII. Experimental evidence at protein level: Swiss-Prot protein existence level 1. Resistance to kanamycin, neomycin, paromomycin, ribostamycin, butirosin and gentamicin B. From Klebsiella pneumoniae.
   3761..4349    -  rep_origin     ori: high-copy-number ColE1/pMB1/pBR322/pUC origin of replication
   4475..4523    -  polyA_signal   poly(A) signal: synthetic polyadenylation signal
   4547..4945    -  CDS            BSD: blasticidin S deaminase; Aspergillus terreus BSD; confers resistance to blasticidin
   4976..5333    -  promoter       SV40 promoter: SV40 enhancer and early promoter
>Addgene plasmid #211227 | pBiT3.1-N_RAE1:1-368 | addgene full sequence | sequence record 425921 | Addgene NGS Result
AAGACGCGTTAATTAAGACGTCGGCAGTGAAAAAAATGCTTTATTTGTGAAATTTGTGATGCTATTGCTT
TATTTGTAACCATTATAAGCTGCAATAAACAAGTTAACAACAACAATTGCATTCATTTTATGTTTCAGGT
TCAGGGGGAGGTGTGGGAGGTTTTTTAAAGCAAGTAAAACCTCTACAAATGTGGTATGGCTGATTATGAT
CCGCGGCCGCAATACGTCGACGTTATCAGCTGACTTCGTACGAGAGCCTAGGATTATGGCGCGCCACTAG
TTATTAATAGTAATCAATTACGGGGTCATTAGTTCATAGCCCATATATGGAGTTCCGCGTTACATAACTT
ACGGTAAATGGCCCGCCTGGCTGACCGCCCAACGACCCCCGCCCATTGACGTCAATAATGACGTATGTTC
CCATAGTAACGCCAATAGGGACTTTCCATTGACGTCAATGGGTGGAGTATTTACGGTAAACTGCCCACTT
GGCAGTACATCAAGTGTATCATATGCCAAGTCCGCCCCCTATTGACGTCAATGACGGTAAATGGCCCGCC
TGGCATTATGCCCAGTACATGACCTTACGGGACTTTCCTACTTGGCAGTACATCTACGTATTAGTCATCG
CTATTACCATGGTGATGCGGTTTTGGCAGTACACCAATGGGCGTGGATAGCGGTTTGACTCACGGGGATT
TCCAAGTCTCCACCCCATTGACGTCAATGGGAGTTTGTTTTGGCACCAAAATCAACGGGACTTTCCAAAA
TGTCGTAATAACCCCGCCCCGTTGACGCAAATGGGCGGTAGGCGTGTACGGTGGGAGGTCTATATAAGCA
GAGCTGGTTTAGTGAACCGTCAGATCACTAGAATCTTTATTGCGGTAGTTTATCACAGTTAAATTGCTAA
CGCAGTCAGTGCTTCTGACACAACAGTCTCGAACTTAAGCTGCAGAAGTTGGTCGTGAGGCACTGGGCAG
GTAAGTATCAAGGTTACAAGACAGGTTTAAGGAGACCAATAGAAACTGGGCTTGTCGAGACAGAGAAGAC
TCTTGCGTTTCTGATAGGCACCTATTGGTCTTACTGACATCCACTTTGCCTTTCTCTCCACAGGTGTCCA
CTCCCAGTTCAATTACAGCTCTTAAGGCTAGAGTATTAATACGACTCACTATAGGGGTTAGCGATCGCCA
TGGTGAGCGGCTGGCGGCTGTTCAAGAAGATTAGCGGGAGCTCCGGTGGCTCGAGCGGTATGAGCCTGTT
TGGAACAACCTCAGGTTTTGGAACCAGTGGGACCAGCATGTTTGGCAGTGCAACTACAGACAATCACAAT
CCCATGAAGGATATTGAAGTAACATCATCTCCTGATGATAGCATTGGTTGTCTGTCTTTTAGCCCACCAA
CCTTGCCGGGGAACTTTCTTATTGCAGGATCATGGGCTAATGATGTTCGCTGCTGGGAAGTTCAAGACAG
TGGACAGACCATTCCAAAAGCCCAGCAGATGCACACTGGGCCTGTGCTTGATGTCTGCTGGAGTGACGAT
GGGAGCAAAGTGTTTACGGCATCGTGTGATAAAACTGCCAAAATGTGGGACCTCAGCAGTAACCAAGCGA
TACAGATCGCACAGCATGATGCTCCTGTTAAAACCATCCATTGGATCAAAGCTCCAAACTACAGCTGTGT
GATGACTGGGAGCTGGGATAAGACTTTAAAGTTTTGGGATACTCGATCGTCAAATCCTATGATGGTTTTG
CAACTCCCTGAAAGGTGTTACTGTGCTGACGTGATATACCCCATGGCTGTGGTGGCAACTGCAGAGAGGG
GCCTGATTGTCTATCAGCTAGAGAATCAACCTTCTGAATTCAGGAGGATAGAATCTCCACTGAAACATCA
GCATCGGTGTGTGGCTATTTTTAAAGACAAACAGAACAAGCCTACTGGTTTTGCCCTGGGAAGTATCGAG
GGGAGAGTTGCTATTCACTATATCAACCCCCCGAACCCCGCCAAAGATAACTTCACCTTTAAATGTCATC
GATCTAATGGAACCAACACTTCAGCTCCTCAGGACATTTATGCGGTAAATGGAATCGCGTTCCATCCTGT
TCATGGCACCCTTGCAACTGTGGGATCTGATGGTAGATTCAGCTTCTGGGACAAAGATGCCAGAACAAAA
CTAAAAACTTCGGAACAGTTAGATCAGCCCATCTCAGCTTGCTGTTTCAATCACAATGGAAACATATTTG
CATACGCTTCCAGCTACGACTGGTCAAAGGGACATGAATTTTATAATCCCCAGAAAAAAAATTACATTTT
CCTGCGTAATGCAGCCGAAGAGCTAAAGCCCAGGAATAAGAAGTAATCTAGAGGTCAAGCTTCGGGGGTT
TAAACCTGCAGGCATGCAAGCTGATTTGGCTGCTGCCACCGCTGAGCAAGGCCGCTTCGAGCAGACATGA
TAAGATACATTGATGAGTTTGGACAAACCACAACTAGAATGCAGTGAAAAAAATGCTTTATTTGTGAAAT
TTGTGATGCTATTGCTTTATTTGTAACCATTATAAGCTGCAATAAACAAGTTAACAACAACAATTGCATT
CATTTTATGTTTCAGGTTCAGGGGGAGATGTGGGAGGTTTTTTTAAGCAAGTAAAACCTCTACAAATGTG
GTAAAATCTTAATTAAGACTTCTAATATAACTTCGTATAGCATACATTATACGAAGTTATGGTTCCACTG
TTGACAATTAATCATCGGCATAGTATATCGGCATAGTATAATACGACAAGGTGAGGAACTAAACCCAGGA
GGCAGATCATGATTGAACAAGATGGATTGCACGCAGGTTCTCCGGCCGCTTGGGTGGAGAGGCTATTCGG
CTATGACTGGGCACAACAGACAATCGGCTGCTCTGATGCCGCCGTGTTCCGGCTGTCAGCGCAGGGGCGC
CCGGTTCTTTTTGTCAAGACCGACCTGTCCGGTGCCCTGAATGAACTGCAGGACGAGGCAGCGCGGCTAT
CGTGGCTGGCCACGACGGGCGTTCCTTGCGCAGCTGTGCTCGACGTTGTCACTGAAGCGGGAAGGGACTG
GCTGCTATTGGGCGAAGTGCCGGGGCAGGATCTCCTGTCATCTCACCTTGCTCCTGCCGAGAAAGTATCC
ATCATGGCTGATGCAATGCGGCGGCTGCATACGCTTGATCCGGCTACCTGCCCATTCGACCACCAAGCGA
AACATCGCATCGAGCGAGCACGTACTCGGATGGAAGCCGGTCTTGTCGATCAGGATGATCTGGACGAAGA
GCATCAGGGGCTCGCGCCAGCCGAACTGTTCGCCAGGCTCAAGGCGCGCATGCCCGACGGCGAGGATCTC
GTCGTGACCCATGGCGATGCCTGCTTGCCGAATATCATGGTGGAAAATGGCCGCTTTTCTGGATTCATCG
ACTGTGGCCGGCTGGGTGTGGCGGACCGCTATCAGGACATAGCGTTGGCTACCCGTGATATTGCTGAAGA
GCTTGGCGGCGAATGGGCTGACCGCTTCCTCGTGCTTTACGGTATCGCCGCTCCCGATTCGCAGCGCATC
GCCTTCTATCGCCTTCTTGACGAGTTCTTCTGATTCGAAATGACCGACCAAGCGACGCCCAACCGGTATC
AGCTCACTCAAAGGCGGTAATACGGTTATCCACAGAATCAGGGGATAACGCAGGAAAGAACATGTGAGCA
AAAGGCCAGCAAAAGGCCAGGAACCGTAAAAAGGCCGCGTTGCTGGCGTTTTTCCATAGGCTCCGCCCCC
CTGACGAGCATCACAAAAATCGACGCTCAAGTCAGAGGTGGCGAAACCCGACAGGACTATAAAGATACCA
GGCGTTTCCCCCTGGAAGCTCCCTCGTGCGCTCTCCTGTTCCGACCCTGCCGCTTACCGGATACCTGTCC
GCCTTTCTCCCTTCGGGAAGCGTGGCGCTTTCTCATAGCTCACGCTGTAGGTATCTCAGTTCGGTGTAGG
TCGTTCGCTCCAAGCTGGGCTGTGTGCACGAACCCCCCGTTCAGCCCGACCGCTGCGCCTTATCCGGTAA
CTATCGTCTTGAGTCCAACCCGGTAAGACACGACTTATCGCCACTGGCAGCAGCCACTGGTAACAGGATT
AGCAGAGCGAGGTATGTAGGCGGTGCTACAGAGTTCTTGAAGTGGTGGCCTAACTACGGCTACACTAGAA
GGACAGTATTTGGTATCTGCGCTCTGCTGAAGCCAGTTACCTTCGGAAAAAGAGTTGGTAGCTCTTGATC
CGGCAAACAAACCACCGCTGGTAGCGGTGGTTTTTTTGTTTGCAAGCAGCAGATTACGCGCAGAAAAAAA
GGATTTCAAGAAGATCCTTTGATCTTTTCTACGGGGTCTGACGCTCAGTGGAACGAAAACTCACGTTAAG
GGATTTTGGTCATGAGATTATCAAAAAGGATCTTCACCTAGATCCTTTTATAGTCCGGAATCGTCACACA
AAAAACCAACACACAGATGTAATGAAAATAAAGATATTTTATTGCGGCCATCGTGATGGCTAGAGTTTAG
CCCTCCCACACATAACCAGAGGGCAGCAATTCACGAATCCCAACTGCCGTCGGCTGTCCATCACTGTCCT
TCACTATGGCTTTGATCCCAGGATGCAGATCGAGAAGCACCTGTCGGCACCGTCCGCAGGGGCTCAAGAT
GCCCCTGTTCTCATTTCCGATCGCGACGATACAAGTCAGGTTGCCAGCTGCCGCAGCAGCAGCAGTGCCC
AGCACCACGAGTTCTGCACAAGGTCCCCCAGTAAAATGATATACATTGACACCAGTGAAGATGCGGCCGT
CGCTAGAGAGAGCTGCGCTGGCGACGCTGTAGTCTTCAGAGATGGGGATGCTGTTGATTGTAGCCGTTGC
TCTTTCAATGAGGGTGGATTCTTCTTGAGACAAAGGCTTGGCCATGGTGGCGCTAGTGTCAGAAGAATCG
AGCTTTTTGCAAAAGCCTAGGCCTCCAAAAAAGCCTCCTCACTACTTCTGGAATAGCTCAGAGGCCGAGG
CGGCCTCGGCCTCTGCATAAATAAAAAAAATTAGTCAGCCATGGGGCGGAGAATGGGCGGAACTGGGCGG
AGTTAGGGGCGGGATGGGCGGAGTTAGGGGCGGGACTATGGTTGCTGACTAATTGAGATGCATGCTTTGC
ATACTTCTGCCTGCTGGGGAGCCTGGGGACTTTCCACACCTGGTTGCTGACTAATTGAGATGCATGCTTT
GCATACTTCTGCCTGCTGGGGAGCCTGGGGACTTTCCACACCCTAACTGACACACATTCCACAGCTGGTT
CTTTCCGCCTCAGAAGGTACCTAACCAAGTTCCTCTTTCAGAGGTTATTTCAGGCCATGGTGCTGCGC
