>Addgene plasmid #211227 | pBiT3.1-N_RAE1:1-368 | depositor partial sequence | sequence record 411932 | Insert sequence
ATGAGCCTGTTTGGAACAACCTCAGGTTTTGGAACCAGTGGGACCAGCATGTTTGGCAGTGCAACTACAG
ACAATCACAATCCCATGAAGGATATTGAAGTAACATCATCTCCTGATGATAGCATTGGTTGTCTGTCTTT
TAGCCCACCAACCTTGCCGGGGAACTTTCTTATTGCAGGATCATGGGCTAATGATGTTCGCTGCTGGGAA
GTTCAAGACAGTGGACAGACCATTCCAAAAGCCCAGCAGATGCACACTGGGCCTGTGCTTGATGTCTGCT
GGAGTGACGATGGGAGCAAAGTGTTTACGGCATCGTGTGATAAAACTGCCAAAATGTGGGACCTCAGCAG
TAACCAAGCGATACAGATCGCACAGCATGATGCTCCTGTTAAAACCATCCATTGGATCAAAGCTCCAAAC
TACAGCTGTGTGATGACTGGGAGCTGGGATAAGACTTTAAAGTTTTGGGATACTCGATCGTCAAATCCTA
TGATGGTTTTGCAACTCCCTGAAAGGTGTTACTGTGCTGACGTGATATACCCCATGGCTGTGGTGGCAAC
TGCAGAGAGGGGCCTGATTGTCTATCAGCTAGAGAATCAACCTTCTGAATTCAGGAGGATAGAATCTCCA
CTGAAACATCAGCATCGGTGTGTGGCTATTTTTAAAGACAAACAGAACAAGCCTACTGGTTTTGCCCTGG
GAAGTATCGAGGGGAGAGTTGCTATTCACTATATCAACCCCCCGAACCCCGCCAAAGATAACTTCACCTT
TAAATGTCATCGATCTAATGGAACCAACACTTCAGCTCCTCAGGACATTTATGCGGTAAATGGAATCGCG
TTCCATCCTGTTCATGGCACCCTTGCAACTGTGGGATCTGATGGTAGATTCAGCTTCTGGGACAAAGATG
CCAGAACAAAACTAAAAACTTCGGAACAGTTAGATCAGCCCATCTCAGCTTGCTGTTTCAATCACAATGG
AAACATATTTGCATACGCTTCCAGCTACGACTGGTCAAAGGGACATGAATTTTATAATCCCCAGAAAAAA
AATTACATTTTCCTGCGTAATGCAGCCGAAGAGCTAAAGCCCAGGAATAAGAAG
